Addgene plasmid #234630: AiP13842 - pAAV-ExE0816m-minBG-SYFP2-P2A-3XFLAG-10aa-H2B-WPRE3-BGHpA
Purpose: ExE0816m is an enhancer sequence, designed to drive AAV-mediated transgene expression in specific populations of brain cells
Depositing lab: Jonathan Ting. Depositing organization: Allen Institute. Publication: A suite of enhancer AAVs and transgenic mouse lines for genetic access to cortical cell types. Ben-Simon Y, Hooper M, Narayan S, Daigle TL, Dwivedi D, Way SW, Oster A, Stafford DA, Mich JK, Taormina MJ, Martinez RA, Opitz-Araya X, Roth JR, Alexander JR, Allen S, Amster A, Arbuckle J, Ayala A, Baker PM, Bakken TE, Barcelli T, Barta S, Bendrick J, Bertagnolli D, Bielstein C, Bishwakarma P, Bowlus J, Boyer G, Brouner K, Casian B, Casper T, Chakka AB, Chakrabarty R, Chance RK, Chavan S, Clark M, Colbert K, Collman F, Daniel S, Departee M, DiValentin P, Donadio N, Dotson N, Egdorf T, Fliss T, Gabitto M, Garcia J, Gary A, Gasperini M, Gloe J, Goldy J, Gore BB, Graybuck L, Greisman N, Haeseleer F, Halterman C, Haradon Z, Hastings SD, Helback O, Ho W, Hockemeyer D, Huang C, Huff S, Hunker A, Johansen N, Jones D, Juneau Z, Kalmbach B, Kannan M, Khem S, Kussick E, Kutsal R, Larsen R, Lee C, Lee AY, Leibly M, Lenz GH, Li S, Liang E, Lusk N, Madigan Z, Malloy J, Malone J, McCue R, Melchor J, Mollenkopf T, Moosman S, Morin E, Newman D, Ng L, Ngo K, Omstead V, Otto S, Oyama A, Pena N, Pham T, Phillips E, Pom CA, Potekhina L, Ransford S, Ray PL, Rette D, Reynoldson C, Rimorin C, Rocha D, Ruiz A, Sanchez REA, Sawyer L, Sedeno-Cortes A, Sevigny JP, Shapovalova N, Shepard N, Shulga L, Sigler AR, Siverts L, Soliman S, Somasundaram S, Staats B, Stewart K, Szelenyi E, Tieu M, Trader C, Tran A, van Velthoven CTJ, Walker M, Wang Y, Weed N, Wirthlin M, Wood T, Wynalda B, Yao Z, Zhou T, Ariza J, Dee N, Reding M, Ronellenfitch K, Mufti S, Sunkin SM, Smith KA, Esposito L, Waters J, Thyagarajan B, Yao S, Lein ES, Zeng H, Levi BP, Ngai J, Ting JT, Tasic B. Cell. 2025 May 16:S0092-8674(25)00513-6. doi: 10.1016/j.cell.2025.05.002. PubMed 40403729.
Backbone
  Vector backbone: rAAV
  Vector type: AAV
Growth in bacteria
  Bacterial resistance: Ampicillin, 100 μg/mL
  Growth temperature: 30°C
  Growth strain: NEB Stable
  Copy number: Unknown
Gene/Insert
  Gene/Insert name: SYFP2
Terms and licenses: Academic/Nonprofit Terms; Industry Terms: Not Available to Industry
How to cite: AiP13842 - pAAV-ExE0816m-minBG-SYFP2-P2A-3XFLAG-10aa-H2B-WPRE3-BGHpA was a gift from Jonathan Ting (Addgene plasmid # 234630 ; http://n2t.net/addgene:234630 ; RRID:Addgene_234630)
