[The description below was written by a language model from this plasmid's Addgene catalogue record and pLannotate feature annotations shown in this document.]
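Description:
AiP13842 - pAAV-ExE0816m-minBG-SYFP2-P2A-3XFLAG-10aa-H2B-WPRE3-BGHpA is a recombinant AAV transfer plasmid of about 5.4 kb, built to package an enhancer-driven reporter cassette for delivery to brain cells. It is propagated in E. coli through a ColE1/pUC-type origin and selected with ampicillin via the bla gene and its promoter. The backbone also carries an f1 phage origin and small remnants of pBR322 bom and rop. AAV2 inverted terminal repeats flank the expression cassette and provide the signals for genome replication and encapsidation. The downstream ITR is annotated in full, while the upstream one is detected only as short fragments, which is common for these repeat-rich, structured elements in assembled sequencing reads. The catalogue lists a recombination-deficient host strain, consistent with the instability of ITRs.

According to the construct name, the ExE0816m enhancer is placed ahead of a minimal beta-globin promoter (minBG). Neither element is annotated in the feature table, but both presumably occupy the unannotated region between the left ITR and the SYFP2 start. The minimal promoter is expected to give little expression alone, so the enhancer determines which cell populations express the transgene. The open reading frame encodes the monomeric yellow fluorescent protein SYFP2, then a P2A self-cleaving peptide (named but not annotated), then a 3xFLAG epitope joined by a ten-residue linker to human histone H2B. One transcript should therefore yield free SYFP2 that fills the cell and a chromatin-bound, FLAG-tagged nuclear marker, useful for antibody detection or nuclear labelling. A shortened WPRE (WPRE3, detected as two fragments) enhances transcript expression, and the bovine growth hormone polyadenylation signal terminates the transcript. The construct belongs to a collection of enhancer AAVs for genetic access to cortical cell types; the record does not state which population ExE0816m targets.
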