Features (pLannotate 1.2.2; 16 found; start..end, strand, type, name):
     12..39      +  repeat_region  AAV2 ITR (fragment): inverted terminal repeat of adeno-associated virus serotype 2 inverted
     68..95      +  repeat_region  AAV2 ITR (fragment): inverted terminal repeat of adeno-associated virus serotype 2 inverted
    874..1590    +  CDS            SYFP2: SYFP2 is a basic (constitutively fluorescent) yellow fluorescent protein published in 2006, derived from Aequorea victoria. It is reported to be a very rapidly-maturing monomer with moderate acid sensitivity.
   1669..1734    +  CDS            3xFLAG: three tandem FLAG® epitope tags, followed by an enterokinase cleavage site
   1765..2142    +  CDS            H2B: human histone H2B; HIST1H2BJ
   2176..2333    +  misc_feature   WPRE (fragment): woodchuck hepatitis virus posttranscriptional regulatory element
   2339..2419    +  misc_feature   WPRE (fragment): woodchuck hepatitis virus posttranscriptional regulatory element
   2436..2547    +  polyA_signal   bGH poly(A) signal: bovine growth hormone polyadenylation signal
   2665..2805    +  repeat_region  AAV2 ITR: inverted terminal repeat of adeno-associated virus serotype 2 inverted
   2810..2861    -  misc_feature   bom (fragment): basis of mobility region from pBR322
   2880..3335    +  rep_origin     f1 ori (sequence partly withheld): f1 bacteriophage origin of replication; arrow indicates direction of (+) strand synthesis
   3336..3385    -  misc_feature   bom (fragment): basis of mobility region from pBR322
   3487..3522    -  CDS            rop (fragment): Rop protein, which maintains plasmids at low copy number; rop
   3617..3721    +  promoter       AmpR promoter: bla
   3722..4582    +  CDS            AmpR: β-lactamase; bla; confers resistance to ampicillin, carbenicillin, and related antibiotics
   4753..5341    +  rep_origin     ori: high-copy-number ColE1/pMB1/pBR322/pUC origin of replication
>Addgene plasmid #234630 | AiP13842 - pAAV-ExE0816m-minBG-SYFP2-P2A-3XFLAG-10aa-H2B-WPRE3-BGHpA | addgene full sequence | sequence record 473715 | Addgene NGS Result
CCTGCAGGCAGCTGCGCGCTCGCTCGCTCACTGAGGCCGCCCGGGCGTCGGGCGACCTTTGGTCGCCCGG
CCTCAGTGAGCGAGCGAGCGCGCAGAGAGGGAGTGGCCAACTCCATCACTAGGGGTTCCTGCGGCCGCAC
GCGTGAATGAAGTCACATAGTGGCGCTATGTGGGAGATGTCTGGGTGGCAGAGAGAAGCATCAGGGAAGA
TGATGGCAAGGGAGCACTCCTTCTCGGAGGGAGCACTCCTTCTCGGAGGGTCCTGTCATAGGACTGGCTC
CTCGCTCCCCTTTCTGGGACAGATGGATATTACCTTCATTCCTATGCTGCCACTCAGGAAATGGGCTGGA
GGAGGAGTGACTTTTCCAAGGTCACACAGCTGGGGCTGAGCTCAGACATCCCTCCTCCCTCTCCTCTGCT
CCCCCTCCTCCCAGGCACCCGATGTCAGCTGCTCTGAAGTGAGTGGCTATTTTTATTCTGGTGCGAGGGA
CCTGAAACAGCAGAGCCATGTAGGTTAGAAGACTCTAGGACACCGGCCTCAGCAGGCAAGGAAAAGCTCA
CTGCAGGCACAGGACCCTGCTAAGCTTGCCTGGGGGAACTCTTGTTCCTTAAAGACTACCCTGTCCTGGG
CTTCTGGGTCTCCAAACAGTTCTTCATTAGAGGTCAGAATAGAGCACAGAACCAGAATAAGCCGTGTTCA
TAGCCCTCATCCTGTCTCCAGCTCGAACACTAAGCTTGAAATTGACTAAGACTTGATCCCATGCCAAGGC
AAAGGAGCTCGGGCTGGGCATAAAAGTCAGGGCAGAGCCATCTATTGCTTACATTTGCTTCTGGGATCCA
GATCTTTCGAAGCTAGCGCTACCGGTCGCCACCATGGTCTCCAAGGGCGAGGAGCTGTTCACCGGGGTGG
TGCCCATCCTGGTCGAGCTGGACGGCGATGTCAACGGCCACAAGTTCAGCGTGTCCGGCGAGGGCGAGGG
CGATGCCACCTACGGCAAGCTGACCCTGAAGCTGATCTGCACCACCGGCAAGCTGCCCGTGCCCTGGCCC
ACCCTCGTGACCACCCTGGGCTACGGCGTGCAGTGCTTCGCCCGCTACCCCGACCACATGAAGCAGCACG
ACTTCTTCAAGTCCGCCATGCCCGAAGGCTACGTCCAGGAGCGCACCATCTTCTTCAAAGACGACGGCAA
CTACAAGACCCGCGCCGAGGTGAAGTTCGAGGGCGACACCCTGGTGAACCGCATCGAGCTGAAGGGCATC
GACTTCAAGGAGGACGGCAACATCCTGGGGCACAAGCTGGAGTACAACTACAACAGCCACAACGTCTATA
TCACCGCCGACAAGCAGAAGAACGGCATCAAGGCCAACTTCAAGATCCGCCACAACATCGAGGACGGCGG
CGTGCAGCTCGCCGACCACTACCAGCAGAACACCCCCATCGGCGACGGCCCCGTGCTGCTGCCCGACAAC
CACTACCTGAGCTACCAGTCCAAGCTGAGCAAAGACCCCAACGAGAAGCGCGATCACATGGTCCTGCTGG
AGTTCGTGACCGCCGCCGGGATCACTCTCGGCATGGACGAGCTGTACAAGGGCTCTGGTGCTACCAACTT
CTCACTGTTGAAACAGGCAGGGGATGTAGAGGAGAATCCAGGGCCTGGTGCTAGTGGAGACTACAAAGAC
CATGACGGAGATTATAAAGATCATGACATCGATTACAAGGATGACGATGACAAGTCCGGACTCAGATCTG
GAGGCTCCGGAGGCCCAGAGCCAGCGAAGTCTGCTCCCGCCCCGAAAAAGGGCTCCAAGAAGGCGGTGAC
TAAGGCGCAGAAGAAAGGCGGCAAGAAGCGCAAGCGCAGCCGCAAGGAGAGCTATTCCATCTATGTGTAT
AAGGTTCTGAAGCAGGTCCACCCTGACACCGGCATTTCGTCCAAGGCCATGGGCATCATGAACTCGTTTG
TGAACGACATTTTCGAGCGCATCGCAGGTGAGGCTTCCCGCCTGGCGCATTACAACAAGCGCTCGACCAT
CACCTCCAGGGAGATCCAGACGGCCGTGCGCCTGCTGCTGCCTGGGGAGTTGGCCAAGCACGCCGTGTCC
GAGGGTACTAAGGCCATCACCAAGTACACCAGCGCTAAGTAATGAGGCGCGCCGCGGCCGCGAATTCGAT
ATCATAATCAACCTCTGGATTACAAAATTTGTGAAAGATTGACTGGTATTCTTAACTATGTTGCTCCTTT
TACGCTATGTGGATACGCTGCTTTAATGCCTTTGTATCATGCTATTGCTTCCCGTATGGCTTTCATTTTC
TCCTCCTTGTATAAATCCTGGTTAGTTCTTGCCACGGCGGAACTCATCGCCGCCTGCCTTGCCCGCTGCT
GGACAGGGGCTCGGCTGTTGGGCACTGACAATTCCGTGGCTCGAGAGATCTTCGACTGTGCCTTCTAGTT
GCCAGCCATCTGTTGTTTGCCCCTCCCCCGTGCCTTCCTTGACCCTGGAAGGTGCCACTCCCACTGTCCT
TTCCTAATAAAATGAGGAAATTGCATCGCATTGTCTGAGTAGGTGTCATTCTATTCTGGGGGGTGGGGTG
GGGCAGGACAGCAAGGGGGAGGATTGGGAAGACAATAGCAGGCATGAGATCTCACGTGCGGACCGAGCGG
CCGCAGGAACCCCTAGTGATGGAGTTGGCCACTCCCTCTCTGCGCGCTCGCTCGCTCACTGAGGCCGGGC
GACCAAAGGTCGCCCGACGCCCGGGCTTTGCCCGGGCGGCCTCAGTGAGCGAGCGAGCGCGCAGCTGCCT
GCAGGGGCGCCTGATGCGGTATTTTCTCCTTACGCATCTGTGCGGTATTTCACACCGCATA
[95 nt withheld, positions 2862-2956]
T
[46 nt withheld, positions 2958-3003]
C
[141 nt withheld, positions 3005-3145]
CCTTTGACGTTGGAGTCCACGTTCTTT
[37 nt withheld, positions 3173-3209]
ACTCTATCTCGGGCTATTCTTTTGATTTATAAGGGATTTTGCCGATTTCGGTCTATTGGTTAAAAAATGA
GCTGATTTAACAAAAATTTAACGCGAATTTTAACAAAATATTAACGTTTACAATTTTATGGTGCACTCTC
AGTACAATCTGCTCTGATGCCGCATAGTTAAGCCAGCCCCGACACCCGCCAACACCCGCTGACGCGCCCT
GACGGGCTTGTCTGCTCCCGGCATCCGCTTACAGACAAGCTGTGACCGTCTCCGGGAGCTGCATGTGTCA
GAGGTTTTCACCGTCATCACCGAAACGCGCGAGACGAAAGGGCCTCGTGATACGCCTATTTTTATAGGTT
AATGTCATGATAATAATGGTTTCTTAGACGTCAGGTGGCACTTTTCGGGGAAATGTGCGCGGAACCCCTA
TTTGTTTATTTTTCTAAATACATTCAAATATGTATCCGCTCATGAGACAATAACCCTGATAAATGCTTCA
ATAATATTGAAAAAGGAAGAGTATGAGTATTCAACATTTCCGTGTCGCCCTTATTCCCTTTTTTGCGGCA
TTTTGCCTTCCTGTTTTTGCTCACCCAGAAACGCTGGTGAAAGTAAAAGATGCTGAAGATCAGTTGGGTG
CACGAGTGGGTTACATCGAACTGGATCTCAACAGCGGTAAGATCCTTGAGAGTTTTCGCCCCGAAGAACG
TTTTCCAATGATGAGCACTTTTAAAGTTCTGCTATGTGGCGCGGTATTATCCCGTATTGACGCCGGGCAA
GAGCAACTCGGTCGCCGCATACACTATTCTCAGAATGACTTGGTTGAGTACTCACCAGTCACAGAAAAGC
ATCTTACGGATGGCATGACAGTAAGAGAATTATGCAGTGCTGCCATAACCATGAGTGATAACACTGCGGC
CAACTTACTTCTGACAACGATCGGAGGACCGAAGGAGCTAACCGCTTTTTTGCACAACATGGGGGATCAT
GTAACTCGCCTTGATCGTTGGGAACCGGAGCTGAATGAAGCCATACCAAACGACGAGCGTGACACCACGA
TGCCTGTAGCAATGGCAACAACGTTGCGCAAACTATTAACTGGCGAACTACTTACTCTAGCTTCCCGGCA
ACAATTAATAGACTGGATGGAGGCGGATAAAGTTGCAGGACCACTTCTGCGCTCGGCCCTTCCGGCTGGC
TGGTTTATTGCTGATAAATCTGGAGCCGGTGAGCGTGGGTCTCGCGGTATCATTGCAGCACTGGGGCCAG
ATGGTAAGCCCTCCCGTATCGTAGTTATCTACACGACGGGGAGTCAGGCAACTATGGATGAACGAAATAG
ACAGATCGCTGAGATAGGTGCCTCACTGATTAAGCATTGGTAACTGTCAGACCAAGTTTACTCATATATA
CTTTAGATTGATTTAAAACTTCATTTTTAATTTAAAAGGATCTAGGTGAAGATCCTTTTTGATAATCTCA
TGACCAAAATCCCTTAACGTGAGTTTTCGTTCCACTGAGCGTCAGACCCCGTAGAAAAGATCAAAGGATC
TTCTTGAGATCCTTTTTTTCTGCGCGTAATCTGCTGCTTGCAAACAAAAAAACCACCGCTACCAGCGGTG
GTTTGTTTGCCGGATCAAGAGCTACCAACTCTTTTTCCGAAGGTAACTGGCTTCAGCAGAGCGCAGATAC
CAAATACTGTTCTTCTAGTGTAGCCGTAGTTAGGCCACCACTTCAAGAACTCTGTAGCACCGCCTACATA
CCTCGCTCTGCTAATCCTGTTACCAGTGGCTGCTGCCAGTGGCGATAAGTCGTGTCTTACCGGGTTGGAC
TCAAGACGATAGTTACCGGATAAGGCGCAGCGGTCGGGCTGAACGGGGGGTTCGTGCACACAGCCCAGCT
TGGAGCGAACGACCTACACCGAACTGAGATACCTACAGCGTGAGCTATGAGAAAGCGCCACGCTTCCCGA
AGGGAGAAAGGCGGACAGGTATCCGGTAAGCGGCAGGGTCGGAACAGGAGAGCGCACGAGGGAGCTTCCA
GGGGGAAACGCCTGGTATCTTTATAGTCCTGTCGGGTTTCGCCACCTCTGACTTGAGCGTCGATTTTTGT
GATGCTCGTCAGGGGGGCGGAGCCTATGGAAAAACGCCAGCAACGCGGCCTTTTTACGGTTCCTGGCCTT
TTGCTGGCCTTTTGCTCACATGT
